>Addgene plasmid #13626 | pMT2 GATA1 | addgene partial sequence | sequence record 19981 | pMT2-F 5'-TTGCCTTTCTCTCCACAGGT-3'
TCGAGCTGCAGAGCTCCAGGTTCAACCCCAGTGTTCCCATGGATTTTCCTGGTCTAGGGGCCCTGGGGAC
CTCAGAACCCTTGCCCCAGTTTGTGGATTCTGCCCTGGTGTCCTCACCATCAGATTCCACAGGTTTCTTT
TCCTCTGGGCCAGAGGGTTTGGATGCAGCATCTTCTTCCACTTCCCCAAATGCAGCCACGGCCGCAGCAT
CAGCACTGGCCTACTACAGAGAAGCTGAGGCCTACAGACACTCCCCAGTCTTTCAGGTGTATCCACTGCT
CAACAGTATGGAGGGAATTCCTGGGGGCTCACCTTATGCTAGCTGGGCCTATGGCAAGACGGCACTCTAC
CCTGCCTCAACTGTGTGCCCCAGCCATGAGGATGCCCCTTCCCAGGCCCTGGAAGACCAGGAAGGGAAGA
GCAACAACACGTTCTTGGACACCTTGAAGACGGAGCGGCTGAGTCCAGACCTCCTGACGCTGGGGACTGC
ACTGCCTGCATCGCTCCCTGTCACCGGCAGTGCTTACGGGGGAGCTGACTTTCCCAGTCCTTTCTTCTCT
CCCACTGGGAGCCCTCTCAGCTCAGCAGCCTATTCTTCCCCCAAGTTTCATGGAAGCCTGCCATTGGCCC
CTTGTGAGGCCAGAGAGTGTGTGAACTGTGGAGCAACGGCTACTCCACTGTGGCGGAGGGACAGGACAGG
TCACTACCTGTGCAATGCCTGTGGCTTGTATC
