[The description below was written by a language model from this plasmid's Addgene catalogue record.]
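Description:
pMT2 GATA1 is a mammalian expression plasmid carrying the mouse Gata1 gene (also known as Gata-1, Gf-1 or eryf1) cloned by restriction enzyme methods into the pMT2 backbone, which is listed at about 5.1 kb without the insert. It is propagated in E. coli as a high-copy plasmid under ampicillin selection. The record does not give the insert size, the cloning sites, any epitope tags or fusions, or a mammalian selection marker, and no feature table is available. The promoter driving GATA1, the polyadenylation signal and the origin of replication are therefore not documented here. These elements would be whatever the pMT2 backbone provides. A backbone-specific forward sequencing primer is listed for reading into the 5′ end of the insert, and part of the plasmid is noted as derived from a construct made in another laboratory.

GATA1 is a zinc-finger transcription factor of the GATA family that binds GATA motifs. It is best known for its roles in erythroid, megakaryocytic, eosinophil and mast cell development and gene regulation. The associated publication concerns the role of NFAT proteins in IL13 gene transcription in mast cells. This suggests the plasmid was used to overexpress GATA1 in transfected cells, plausibly to test its contribution to cytokine gene transcription alongside NFAT factors, although the record does not spell out the specific experiments. More generally, the construct suits transient expression of mouse GATA1 in mammalian cells for transactivation, reporter or protein interaction studies.
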