Addgene plasmid #13626: pMT2 GATA1
Depositing lab: Anjana Rao. Publication: Role of NFAT proteins in IL13 gene transcription in mast cells. Monticelli S, Solymar DC, Rao A. J Biol Chem. 2004 Aug 27. 279(35):36210-8. 10.1074/jbc.M406354200 PubMed 15229217.
Backbone
  Vector backbone: pMT2
  Backbone size w/o insert (bp): 5100
  Vector type: Mammalian Expression
Growth in bacteria
  Bacterial resistance: Ampicillin, 100 μg/mL
  Growth temperature: 37°C
  Growth strain: DH5alpha
  Copy number: High Copy
Gene/Insert
  Gene/Insert name: GATA1
  Species: M. musculus (mouse)
  Entrez Gene: Gata1 (a.k.a. Gata-1, Gf-1, eryf1)
  Cloning method: Restriction Enzyme
  Sequencing primers: 5′ pMT2-F
Resource information
  A portion of this plasmid was derived from a plasmid made by: S. Orkin
Terms and licenses: Academic/Nonprofit Terms; Industry Terms: Not Available to Industry
How to cite: pMT2 GATA1 was a gift from Anjana Rao (Addgene plasmid # 13626 ; http://n2t.net/addgene:13626 ; RRID:Addgene_13626)
